Addgene plasmid #217182: pCMV-hAT-8_AMi
Purpose: Mammalian expression vector for expression of hAT-8_AMi transposase (CMV promoter)
Depositing lab: Yong E Zhang. Depositing organization: Institute of Zoology, Chinese Academy of Sciences. Publication: Heterologous survey of 130 DNA transposons in human cells highlights their functional divergence and expands the genome engineering toolbox. Zhang T, Tan S, Tang N, Li Y, Zhang C, Sun J, Guo Y, Gao H, Cai Y, Sun W, Wang C, Fu L, Ma H, Wu Y, Hu X, Zhang X, Gee P, Yan W, Zhao Y, Chen Q, Guo B, Wang H, Zhang YE. Cell. 2024 Jul 11;187(14):3741-3760.e30. doi: 10.1016/j.cell.2024.05.007. Epub 2024 Jun 5. PubMed 38843831.
Backbone
  Vector backbone: pCMV
  Vector type: Mammalian Expression
Growth in bacteria
  Bacterial resistance: Ampicillin, 100 μg/mL
  Growth temperature: 37°C
  Growth strain: DH5alpha
  Copy number: High Copy
Gene/Insert
  Gene/Insert name: hAT-8_AMi transposase
  Species: Synthetic
  Cloning method: Restriction Enzyme; 5′ cloning site Unknown (unknown if destroyed); 3′ cloning site Unknown (unknown if destroyed)
Terms and licenses: Academic/Nonprofit Terms; Industry Terms: Not Available to Industry
How to cite: pCMV-hAT-8_AMi was a gift from Yong E Zhang (Addgene plasmid # 217182 ; http://n2t.net/addgene:217182 ; RRID:Addgene_217182)
