[The description below was written by a language model from this plasmid's Addgene catalogue record and pLannotate feature annotations shown in this document.]
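Description:
pCMV-hAT-8_AMi is a mammalian expression plasmid of about 6.6 kb, built on a pCMV backbone to produce the hAT-8_AMi transposase in cultured cells. It is propagated in E. coli as a high-copy plasmid through a ColE1/pUC-type origin and selected with ampicillin via the β-lactamase gene and its native promoter. An f1 phage origin is also present, along with lac promoter/operator remnants and small lacI and bom fragments that are typical backbone leftovers with no stated role.

Expression is driven by the human cytomegalovirus immediate-early enhancer and promoter and terminated by the bovine growth hormone polyadenylation signal. The automated annotation does not label the transposase coding sequence itself. However, an unannotated stretch of roughly 2.1 kb lies between the T7 promoter just downstream of CMV and the reverse-oriented SP6 promoter preceding the bGH signal, and this is the position where the insert, recorded as synthetic, would be expected. The cloning sites are not recorded, and no epitope tag or reporter is annotated. The flanking T7 and SP6 promoters could serve for in vitro transcription or as sequencing primer sites. Downstream, an SV40 early promoter is followed only by a short fragment of a bleomycin-resistance gene and an SV40 poly(A) signal, so a functional mammalian selection marker does not appear to be present. The short "HIV-1 LTR" hit next to the CMV promoter is a small fragment and does not make this a lentiviral vector.

The plasmid comes from a survey testing many DNA transposons for activity in human cells. It acts as the transposase source and would presumably be paired with a separate plasmid carrying the cognate transposon ends, which is not described in this record.
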