Features (pLannotate 1.2.2; 19 found; start..end, strand, type, name):
      1..380     +  enhancer       CMV enhancer: human cytomegalovirus immediate early enhancer
    381..584     +  promoter       CMV promoter: human cytomegalovirus (CMV) immediate early promoter
    580..613     +  LTR            5' LTR (truncated) (fragment): truncated 5' long terminal repeat (LTR) from HIV-1
    629..647     +  promoter       T7 promoter: promoter for bacteriophage T7 RNA polymerase
   2781..2799    -  promoter       SP6 promoter: promoter for bacteriophage SP6 RNA polymerase
   2825..3049    +  polyA_signal   bGH poly(A) signal: bovine growth hormone polyadenylation signal
   3053..3074    +  promoter       SV40 promoter (fragment): SV40 enhancer and early promoter
   3095..3523    +  rep_origin     f1 ori (sequence partly withheld): f1 bacteriophage origin of replication; arrow indicates direction of (+) strand synthesis
   3537..3866    +  promoter       SV40 promoter: SV40 enhancer and early promoter
   3879..4037    +  CDS            ble (fragment): BLE_KLEPN - Experimental evidence at protein level: Swiss-Prot protein existence level 1. Binding protein with a strong affinity to the bleomycin family of antibiotics. Binds to CL990; an antimitotic-antibiotic compound. From Klebsiella pneumoniae.
   4032..4153    +  polyA_signal   SV40 poly(A) signal: SV40 polyadenylation signal
   4226..4242    -  protein_bind   lac operator: The lac repressor binds to the lac operator to inhibit transcription in E. coli. This inhibition can be relieved by adding lactose or isopropyl-β-D-thiogalactopyranoside (IPTG). lac repressor encoded by lacI
   4250..4280    -  promoter       lac promoter: promoter for the E. coli lac operon
   4295..4316    -  protein_bind   CAP binding site: CAP binding activates transcription in the presence of cAMP. E. coli catabolite activator protein
   4329..4421    -  CDS            lacI (fragment): lac repressor; lacI; The lac repressor binds to the lac operator to inhibit transcription in E. coli. This inhibition can be relieved by adding lactose or isopropyl-β-D-thiogalactopyranoside (IPTG).
   4604..5192    -  rep_origin     ori: high-copy-number ColE1/pMB1/pBR322/pUC origin of replication
   5363..6223    -  CDS            AmpR: β-lactamase; bla; confers resistance to ampicillin, carbenicillin, and related antibiotics
   6224..6328    -  promoter       AmpR promoter: bla
   6387..6439    -  misc_feature   bom (fragment): basis of mobility region from pBR322
>Addgene plasmid #217182 | pCMV-hAT-8_AMi | addgene full sequence | sequence record 444292 | Addgene NGS Result
GACATTGATTATTGACTAGTTATTAATAGTAATCAATTACGGGGTCATTAGTTCATAGCCCATATATGGA
GTTCCGCGTTACATAACTTACGGTAAATGGCCCGCCTGGCTGACCGCCCAACGACCCCCGCCCATTGACG
TCAATAATGACGTATGTTCCCATAGTAACGCCAATAGGGACTTTCCATTGACGTCAATGGGTGGAGTATT
TACGGTAAACTGCCCACTTGGCAGTACATCAAGTGTATCATATGCCAAGTACGCCCCCTATTGACGTCAA
TGACGGTAAATGGCCCGCCTGGCATTATGCCCAGTACATGACCTTATGGGACTTTCCTACTTGGCAGTAC
ATCTACGTATTAGTCATCGCTATTACCATGGTGATGCGGTTTTGGCAGTACATCAATGGGCGTGGATAGC
GGTTTGACTCACGGGGATTTCCAAGTCTCCACCCCATTGACGTCAATGGGAGTTTGTTTTGGCACCAAAA
TCAACGGGACTTTCCAAAATGTCGTAACAACTCCGCCCCATTGACGCAAATGGGCGGTAGGCGTGTACGG
TGGGAGGTCTATATAAGCAGAGCTCTCTGGCTAACTAGAGAACCCACTGCTTACTGGCTTATCGAAATTA
ATACGACTCACTATAGGGAGACCCAAGCTTGGTACCGAGCTCGGATCCACTAGTAACGGCCGCCAGTGTG
CTGGAATTCGCCGCCACCATGAGCAAGCGCAAACGCGAAGAAGGTGAGTGTAGCGGCCCGGCCAAGAAAA
AAAGCTGCAGCCGCTTTAAAGAAGACTGGCTGAAGGAGATGTTCGAAACCGATATGCCGCATGCAAGCGG
TCGTCAGCGTGTTAGCCTGGGCGACATTTTTCAGTATCGCGAGAGCGGCGATGTTCTGTGCACCATTTGT
GTGCGTGCGGGCGCGAATAGTGAATGGACCACCCGCAAAAAGTGGGGCGATTGGAAGCTGGATTATCTGA
AACGCCACCTGACCCATAAAATTCATACCGACAGCGTGATGAAGCTGCGCAATCAGAGCCGCGGCATTCT
GAAAAGCCTGTTCAGCGAGACTCGTGAAACGCGTGAAAACCGCATCGAGCTGAGCGAACGCAAACGCAGC
AATGCGGACGAGGTGAAAATCCTGATCGACAACGTGCTGCTGACCGTGAAACTGAACCTGAGCATGCTGA
GCGTGCAGGAAATCCATAGCCATGTGGGCAAGTATGTGAAAATTCCGGAAAGCTGGCGCAGCAAGAACTA
TGCGTTTGAGTTCATCGACTGCATTAACAGCGTGATTCATCAGGAAGTGCTGAACGAGATGCGCACCAGC
CCTTTTCACACCCTGATTGTGGATGAGAGCACCGATATCAGCGTGAGCAAAATGCTGATTCTGTACGTGA
AGTTCCGCACCATGGATGACTTTACCCACCAGACTCGCTTTGCGGGCATTCTGAAACTGACCGCGTGTGA
TAGCAGCGCGATAGTTGCAGCGATTCGCCAGTTCTATGTGGATAGCAACCTGGATATGCAGAAGATGGTG
ATGTTTACCAGCGATGGCGCGAGCGTTATGTTAGGCAAGCGTAACGGTGTGGCCGCAGTTTTACGTCAGA
GCATTCCTCACCTGCTGGAACAGCATTGTGTGGCGCATCGCGAAGATCTGGGCATTGATGATGCGTGGAA
GGACGTTCCTCTGATGCGCTGCATTGAAACGTTACTGCGCACCATCTATACCCTGTTCAGCCGCAGCAGC
GTGAAGAAAAGCAAATTTGAGGAACTGAGCAAAGCCGCGGAATGCGAAACCGTTAGCTTTCGCCCGCTGA
ACGAAGTTCGCTGGCTGAGCCGCCATTTTGCAGTTAGCGCGCTGATGAAAAACTATACCGTGCTGATGGA
CTATTGCGCGCAGCAGGTGGCAGAAGATAACGACCCGATTCATAAATACTGCCTGGATAAACTGCGCAAG
CCGGAATATCATGTGGCGCTGGCGATTCTGAATGATGTGCTGGGCGAACTGGCAGAATTATGCCGCATGC
TGCAACGCAGCAGCTTAACCACCGTGGAAGCCTTTCAGTTTGCGAAGGCGCGCATTGCGAAACTGCGCAG
CCAATATCTGGGCGAAACCGTGCATTTTAGCGAAGATGTGCAGACCCTGCTGAGCAGCTTTGAGAGCCCT
GTGGATACCACCAGCGTGATTCAGTTTATTGAGCATACCTGCGATCACATGGACAACCGCTTTCCGGAAG
GCGAACTGAAAGAGTGGAGCATTTTCGATAAGGATAGCTTCAGCAGCAGCAGCAACCGCAACGATTTCAG
CTTCGGCCATGAGGAGCTGAAAACCCTGGCGACCCGCTATTCAGCGCTGCTGAACAAGAGCGTGGAAACC
TTTAAAAAGGACCTGTGCAAGCAGTATGTGGACTTTAAACTGACCGTGAGCGAAAAAATGAAAACCGGCG
CGATTAAAACCTTTGAAGACATGGTGACCTATATTCTGCAGCAGGAACAGTTTAGCGAGCTGAGCCTGCT
GGTGGATATTTGCGCGACCTTTCAAGCGAGCAGCGCGGATTGTGAACGCGGCTTTAGCCTGATGAACGCG
ATCAAAACCAAGAGCCGCAACCGCCTGGAAGTGGATAACCTGGACAAACTGATGCGCATTAAACTGCACC
TGGCGAGCGGTAAAACCGTGAACCTGGATACCGTGTATAGCGTGTGGAAAACCGAGAAAGGCCGCCGTGA
GAGCTTATGGTAATGAGCGGCCGCTCGAGCATGCATCTAGAGGGCCCTATTCTATAGTGTCACCTAAATG
CTAGAGCTCGCTGATCAGCCTCGACTGTGCCTTCTAGTTGCCAGCCATCTGTTGTTTGCCCCTCCCCCGT
GCCTTCCTTGACCCTGGAAGGTGCCACTCCCACTGTCCTTTCCTAATAAAATGAGGAAATTGCATCGCAT
TGTCTGAGTAGGTGTCATTCTATTCTGGGGGGTGGGGTGGGGCAGGACAGCAAGGGGGAGGATTGGGAAG
ACAATAGCAGGCATGCTGGGGATGCGGTGGGCTCTATGGCTTCTGAGGCGGAAAGAACCAGCTGGGGCTC
TAGGGGGTATCCCC
[124 nt withheld, positions 3095-3218]
C
[91 nt withheld, positions 3220-3310]
A
[49 nt withheld, positions 3312-3360]
CCTTTGACGTTGGAGTCCACGTTCTTT
[37 nt withheld, positions 3388-3424]
ACCCTATCTCGGTCTATTCTTTTGATTTATAAGGGATTTTGCCGATTTCGGCCTATTGGTTAAAAAATGA
GCTGATTTAACAAAAATTTAACGCGAATTAATTCTGTGGAATGTGTGTCAGTTAGGGTGTGGAAAGTCCC
CAGGCTCCCCAGCAGGCAGAAGTATGCAAAGCATGCATCTCAATTAGTCAGCAACCAGGTGTGGAAAGTC
CCCAGGCTCCCCAGCAGGCAGAAGTATGCAAAGCATGCATCTCAATTAGTCAGCAACCATAGTCCCGCCC
CTAACTCCGCCCATCCCGCCCCTAACTCCGCCCAGTTCCGCCCATTCTCCGCCCCATGGCTGACTAATTT
TTTTTATTTATGCAGAGGCCGAGGCCGCCTCTGCCTCTGAGCTATTCCAGAAGTAGTGAGGAGGCTTTTT
TGGAGGCCTAGGCTTTTGCAAAAAGCTCCCCGAAATGACCGACCAAGCGACGCCCAACCTGCCATCACGA
GATTTCGATTCCACCGCCGCCTTCTATGAAAGGTTGGGCTTCGGAATCGTTTTCCGGGACGCCGGCTGGA
TGATCCTCCAGCGCGGGGATCTCATGCTGGAGTTCTTCGCCCACCCCAACTTGTTTATTGCAGCTTATAA
TGGTTACAAATAAAGCAATAGCATCACAAATTTCACAAATAAAGCATTTTTTTCACTGCATTCTAGTTGT
GGTTTGTCCAAACTCATCAATGTATCTTATCATGTCTGTATACCGTCGACCTCTAGCTAGAGCTTGGCGT
AATCATGGTCATAGCTGTTTCCTGTGTGAAATTGTTATCCGCTCACAATTCCACACAACATACGAGCCGG
AAGCATAAAGTGTAAAGCCTGGGGTGCCTAATGAGTGAGCTAACTCACATTAATTGCGTTGCGCTCACTG
CCCGCTTTCCAGTCGGGAAACCTGTCGTGCCAGCTGCATTAATGAATCGGCCAACGCGCGGGGAGAGGCG
GTTTGCGTATTGGGCGCTCTTCCGCTTCCTCGCTCACTGACTCGCTGCGCTCGGTCGTTCGGCTGCGGCG
AGCGGTATCAGCTCACTCAAAGGCGGTAATACGGTTATCCACAGAATCAGGGGATAACGCAGGAAAGAAC
ATGTGAGCAAAAGGCCAGCAAAAGGCCAGGAACCGTAAAAAGGCCGCGTTGCTGGCGTTTTTCCATAGGC
TCCGCCCCCCTGACGAGCATCACAAAAATCGACGCTCAAGTCAGAGGTGGCGAAACCCGACAGGACTATA
AAGATACCAGGCGTTTCCCCCTGGAAGCTCCCTCGTGCGCTCTCCTGTTCCGACCCTGCCGCTTACCGGA
TACCTGTCCGCCTTTCTCCCTTCGGGAAGCGTGGCGCTTTCTCATAGCTCACGCTGTAGGTATCTCAGTT
CGGTGTAGGTCGTTCGCTCCAAGCTGGGCTGTGTGCACGAACCCCCCGTTCAGCCCGACCGCTGCGCCTT
ATCCGGTAACTATCGTCTTGAGTCCAACCCGGTAAGACACGACTTATCGCCACTGGCAGCAGCCACTGGT
AACAGGATTAGCAGAGCGAGGTATGTAGGCGGTGCTACAGAGTTCTTGAAGTGGTGGCCTAACTACGGCT
ACACTAGAAGAACAGTATTTGGTATCTGCGCTCTGCTGAAGCCAGTTACCTTCGGAAAAAGAGTTGGTAG
CTCTTGATCCGGCAAACAAACCACCGCTGGTAGCGGTGGTTTTTTTGTTTGCAAGCAGCAGATTACGCGC
AGAAAAAAAGGATCTCAAGAAGATCCTTTGATCTTTTCTACGGGGTCTGACGCTCAGTGGAACGAAAACT
CACGTTAAGGGATTTTGGTCATGAGATTATCAAAAAGGATCTTCACCTAGATCCTTTTAAATTAAAAATG
AAGTTTTAAATCAATCTAAAGTATATATGAGTAAACTTGGTCTGACAGTTACCAATGCTTAATCAGTGAG
GCACCTATCTCAGCGATCTGTCTATTTCGTTCATCCATAGTTGCCTGACTCCCCGTCGTGTAGATAACTA
CGATACGGGAGGGCTTACCATCTGGCCCCAGTGCTGCAATGATACCGCGAGACCCACGCTCACCGGCTCC
AGATTTATCAGCAATAAACCAGCCAGCCGGAAGGGCCGAGCGCAGAAGTGGTCCTGCAACTTTATCCGCC
TCCATCCAGTCTATTAATTGTTGCCGGGAAGCTAGAGTAAGTAGTTCGCCAGTTAATAGTTTGCGCAACG
TTGTTGCCATTGCTACAGGCATCGTGGTGTCACGCTCGTCGTTTGGTATGGCTTCATTCAGCTCCGGTTC
CCAACGATCAAGGCGAGTTACATGATCCCCCATGTTGTGCAAAAAAGCGGTTAGCTCCTTCGGTCCTCCG
ATCGTTGTCAGAAGTAAGTTGGCCGCAGTGTTATCACTCATGGTTATGGCAGCACTGCATAATTCTCTTA
CTGTCATGCCATCCGTAAGATGCTTTTCTGTGACTGGTGAGTACTCAACCAAGTCATTCTGAGAATAGTG
TATGCGGCGACCGAGTTGCTCTTGCCCGGCGTCAATACGGGATAATACCGCGCCACATAGCAGAACTTTA
AAAGTGCTCATCATTGGAAAACGTTCTTCGGGGCGAAAACTCTCAAGGATCTTACCGCTGTTGAGATCCA
GTTCGATGTAACCCACTCGTGCACCCAACTGATCTTCAGCATCTTTTACTTTCACCAGCGTTTCTGGGTG
AGCAAAAACAGGAAGGCAAAATGCCGCAAAAAAGGGAATAAGGGCGACACGGAAATGTTGAATACTCATA
CTCTTCCTTTTTCAATATTATTGAAGCATTTATCAGGGTTATTGTCTCATGAGCGGATACATATTTGAAT
GTATTTAGAAAAATAAACAAATAGGGGTTCCGCGCACATTTCCCCGAAAAGTGCCACCTGACGTCGACGG
ATCGGGAGATCTCCCGATCCCCTATGGTGCACTCTCAGTACAATCTGCTCTGATGCCGCATAGTTAAGCC
AGTATCTGCTCCCTGCTTGTGTGTTGGAGGTCGCTGAGTAGTGCGCGAGCAAAATTTAAGCTACAACAAG
GCAAGGCTTGACCGACAATTGCATGAAGAATCTGCTTAGGGTTAGGCGTTTTGCGCTGCTTCGCGATGTA
CGGGCCAGATATACGCGTT
